Addgene plasmid #135296: pHAGE-FKBP-GFP-NDP52
Purpose: stably express GFP-tagged NDP52 for CID induced mitophagy
Depositing lab: Richard Youle. Depositing organization: National Institute of Neurological Disorders and Strokes (NINDS). Publication: Spatiotemporal Control of ULK1 Activation by NDP52 and TBK1 during Selective Autophagy. Vargas JNS, Wang C, Bunker E, Hao L, Maric D, Schiavo G, Randow F, Youle RJ. Mol Cell. 2019 Apr 18;74(2):347-362.e6. doi: 10.1016/j.molcel.2019.02.010. Epub 2019 Mar 7. PubMed 30853401.
Backbone
  Vector backbone: pHAGE
  Backbone size w/o insert (bp): 7778
  Total vector size (bp): 9216
  Vector type: Mammalian Expression, Lentiviral
Growth in bacteria
  Bacterial resistance: Ampicillin, 100 μg/mL
  Growth temperature: 37°C
  Growth strain: NEB Stable
  Copy number: High Copy
Gene/Insert
  Gene/Insert name: NDP52 (alt name: CALCOCO2)
  Species: H. sapiens (human)
  Insert size (bp): 1338
  GenBank ID: NM_001261390.2
  Entrez Gene: CALCOCO2 (a.k.a. NDP52)
  Tag / fusion protein: GFP (N terminal on insert)
  Cloning method: Gibson Cloning
  Sequencing primers: 5′ agaagcgcgatcacatgg; 3′ ATAGCGTAAAAGGAGCAACA
Terms and licenses: Academic/Nonprofit Terms; Industry Terms: Not Available to Industry
How to cite: pHAGE-FKBP-GFP-NDP52 was a gift from Richard Youle (Addgene plasmid # 135296 ; http://n2t.net/addgene:135296 ; RRID:Addgene_135296)
