[The description below was written by a language model from this plasmid's Addgene catalogue record and pLannotate feature annotations shown in this document.]
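Description:
pHAGE-FKBP-GFP-NDP52 is a 9.2 kb HIV-1-based lentiviral transfer plasmid built on the pHAGE backbone for stable expression of a tagged human autophagy receptor in mammalian cells. In bacteria it is maintained through a high-copy ColE1/pUC-type origin and selected with ampicillin via the bla gene. The viral portion carries a truncated 5' LTR, the Ψ packaging signal with an adjoining gag fragment, the Rev response element, the cPPT/CTS, and a ΔU3 self-inactivating 3' LTR. The RNA genome can therefore be packaged when helper functions are supplied in trans, and after integration the LTR promoter activity is disabled. No mammalian selection marker is annotated, so transduced cells would presumably be identified by their fluorescence.

The payload is a single open reading frame driven by the CMV immediate-early enhancer and promoter. It consists of two tandem copies of FKBP12 (FKBP1A), the second annotated as a synthetic version with alternative codons, followed by monomeric EGFP, a short linker derived from a multiple cloning site, and human NDP52 (CALCOCO2). A WPRE downstream of the coding sequence enhances transcript stability and expression. The FKBP domains serve as one half of a chemically induced dimerization (CID) system: a dimerizing small molecule bridges FKBP to a partner domain located on another protein, although that partner is not part of this construct and is not named in the record. The stated purpose is to recruit GFP-tagged NDP52 on demand to trigger mitophagy. This allows the receptor's role in initiating selective autophagy to be followed by imaging with temporal and spatial control.
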