Features (pLannotate 1.2.2; 27 found; start..end, strand, type, name):
    377..634     +  LTR            5' LTR (truncated): truncated 5' long terminal repeat (LTR) from HIV-1
    681..806     +  misc_feature   HIV-1 Ψ: packaging signal of human immunodeficiency virus type 1
    790..1128    +  CDS            HIV-1 gag (fragment): gag protein from human immunodeficiency virus 1; gag
   1303..1536    +  misc_feature   RRE: The Rev response element (RRE) of HIV-1 allows for Rev-dependent mRNA export from the nucleus to the cytoplasm.
   1913..2013    +  CDS            Rev (fragment): human immunodeficiency virus 1 (HIV-1) Rev protein; rev; enhances nuclear export of unspliced and incompletely spliced viral mRNAs
   2062..2179    +  misc_feature   cPPT/CTS: central polypurine tract and central termination sequence of HIV-1
   2231..2534    +  enhancer       CMV enhancer: human cytomegalovirus immediate early enhancer
   2535..2738    +  promoter       CMV promoter: human cytomegalovirus (CMV) immediate early promoter
   2827..3150    +  CDS            FKBP1A: FKB1A_HUMAN - Also known as FKBP1, FKBP12. Experimental evidence at protein level: Swiss-Prot protein existence level 1. Keeps in an inactive conformation TGFBR1, the TGF-beta type I serine/threonine kinase receptor, preventing TGF-beta receptor activation in absence of ligand. Recruits SMAD7 to ACVR1B which prevents the association of SMAD2 and SMAD3 with the activin receptor complex, thereby blocking the activin signal. May modulate the RYR1 calcium channel activity. PPIases accelerate the folding of proteins. It catalyzes the cis-trans isomerization of proline imidic peptide bonds in oligop
   3157..3477    +  CDS            FKBP: human FK506-binding protein FKBP12 synthetic gene with alternative codons
   3496..4209    +  CDS            mEGFP: mEGFP is a basic (constitutively fluorescent) green fluorescent protein published in 2002, derived from Aequorea victoria. It has moderate acid sensitivity.
   4210..4255    +  misc_feature   MCS (fragment): multiple cloning site
   4255..5589    +  CDS            CALCOCO2: CACO2_HUMAN - Also known as NDP52 From Homo sapiens (Human).
   5606..6194    +  misc_feature   WPRE: woodchuck hepatitis virus posttranscriptional regulatory element
   6202..6267    +  CDS            nef (fragment): NEF_HV1Z2 - Experimental evidence at protein level: Swiss-Prot protein existence level 1. Extracellular Nef protein targets CD4(+) T-lymphocytes for apoptosis by interacting with CXCR4 surface receptors. From Human immunodeficiency virus type 1 group M subtype D (isolate Z2/CDC-Z34) (HIV-1).
   6269..6502    +  LTR            3' LTR (ΔU3): self-inactivating 3' long terminal repeat (LTR) from HIV-1
   6707..6811    +  promoter       AmpR promoter: bla
   6812..7672    +  CDS            AmpR: β-lactamase; bla; confers resistance to ampicillin, carbenicillin, and related antibiotics
   7843..8431    +  rep_origin     ori: high-copy-number ColE1/pMB1/pBR322/pUC origin of replication
   8614..8668    +  CDS            lacI (fragment): lac repressor; lacI; The lac repressor binds to the lac operator to inhibit transcription in E. coli. This inhibition can be relieved by adding lactose or isopropyl-β-D-thiogalactopyranoside (IPTG).
   8674..8767    +  rep_origin     SV40 ori (fragment): SV40 origin of replication
   8792..8829    +  CDS            lacI (fragment): lac repressor; lacI; The lac repressor binds to the lac operator to inhibit transcription in E. coli. This inhibition can be relieved by adding lactose or isopropyl-β-D-thiogalactopyranoside (IPTG).
   8842..8863    +  protein_bind   CAP binding site: CAP binding activates transcription in the presence of cAMP. E. coli catabolite activator protein
   8878..8908    +  promoter       lac promoter: promoter for the E. coli lac operon
   8916..8932    +  protein_bind   lac operator: The lac repressor binds to the lac operator to inhibit transcription in E. coli. This inhibition can be relieved by adding lactose or isopropyl-β-D-thiogalactopyranoside (IPTG). lac repressor encoded by lacI
   8966..9049    +  polyA_signal   SV40 poly(A) signal (fragment): SV40 polyadenylation signal
   9216..329     +  CDS            nef (fragment) (across the origin): NEF_HV1BR - Experimental evidence at protein level: Swiss-Prot protein existence level 1. Extracellular Nef protein targets CD4(+) T-lymphocytes for apoptosis by interacting with CXCR4 surface receptors (PubMed:14990729). From Human immunodeficiency virus type 1 group M subtype B (isolate BRU/LAI) (HIV-1).
>Addgene plasmid #135296 | pHAGE-FKBP-GFP-NDP52 | addgene full sequence | sequence record 270334 | Addgene NGS Result
TGGAAGGGCTAATTCACTCCCAAAGAAGACAAGATATCCTTGATCTGTGGATCTACCACACACAAGGCTA
CTTCCCTGATTAGCAGAACTACACACCAGGGCCAGGGGTCAGATATCCACTGACCTTTGGATGGTGCTAC
AAGCTAGTACCAGTTGAGCCAGATAAGGTAGAAGAGGCCAATAAAGGAGAGAACACCAGCTTGTTACACC
CTGTGAGCCTGCATGGGATGGATGACCCGGAGAGAGAAGTGTTAGAGTGGAGGTTTGACAGCCGCCTAGC
ATTTCATCACGTGGCCCGAGAGCTGCATCCGGAGTACTTCAAGAACTGCTGATATCGAGCTTGCTACAAG
GGACTTTCCGCTGGGGACTTTCCAGGGAGGCGTGGCCTGGGCGGGACTGGGGAGTGGCGAGCCCTCAGAT
CCTGCATATAAGCAGCTGCTTTTTGCCTGTACTGGGTCTCTCTGGTTAGACCAGATCTGAGCCTGGGAGC
TCTCTGGCTAACTAGGGAACCCACTGCTTAAGCCTCAATAAAGCTTGCCTTGAGTGCTTCAAGTAGTGTG
TGCCCGTCTGTTGTGTGACTCTGGTAACTAGAGATCCCTCAGACCCTTTTAGTCAGTGTGGAAAATCTCT
AGCAGTGGCGCCCGAACAGGGACTTGAAAGCGAAAGGGAAACCAGAGGAGCTCTCTCGACGCAGGACTCG
GCTTGCTGAAGCGCGCACGGCAAGAGGCGAGGGGCGGCGACTGGTGAGTACGCCAAAAATTTTGACTAGC
GGAGGCTAGAAGGAGAGAGATGGGTGCGAGAGCGTCAGTATTAAGCGGGGGAGAATTAGATCGCGATGGG
AAAAAATTCGGTTAAGGCCAGGGGGAAAGAAAAAATATAAATTAAAACATATAGTATGGGCAAGCAGGGA
GCTAGAACGATTCGCAGTTAATCCTGGCCTGTTAGAAACATCAGAAGGCTGTAGACAAATACTGGGACAG
CTACAACCATCCCTTCAGACAGGATCAGAAGAACTTAGATCATTATATAATACAGTAGCAACCCTCTATT
GTGTGCATCAAAGGATAGAGATAAAAGACACCAAGGAAGCTTTAGACAAGATAGAGGAAGAGCAAAACAA
AAGTAAGACCACCGCACAGCAAGCGGCCGGCCGCTGATCTTCAGACCTGGAGGAGGAGATATGAGGGACA
ATTGGAGAAGTGAATTATATAAATATAAAGTAGTAAAAATTGAACCATTAGGAGTAGCACCCACCAAGGC
AAAGAGAAGAGTGGTGCAGAGAGAAAAAAGAGCAGTGGGAATAGGAGCTTTGTTCCTTGGGTTCTTGGGA
GCAGCAGGAAGCACTATGGGCGCAGCGTCAATGACGCTGACGGTACAGGCCAGACAATTATTGTCTGGTA
TAGTGCAGCAGCAGAACAATTTGCTGAGGGCTATTGAGGCGCAACAGCATCTGTTGCAACTCACAGTCTG
GGGCATCAAGCAGCTCCAGGCAAGAATCCTGGCTGTGGAAAGATACCTAAAGGATCAACAGCTCCTGGGG
ATTTGGGGTTGCTCTGGAAAACTCATTTGCACCACTGCTGTGCCTTGGAATGCTAGTTGGAGTAATAAAT
CTCTGGAACAGATTTGGAATCACACGACCTGGATGGAGTGGGACAGAGAAATTAACAATTACACAAGCTT
AATACACTCCTTAATTGAAGAATCGCAAAACCAGCAAGAAAAGAATGAACAAGAATTATTGGAATTAGAT
AAATGGGCAAGTTTGTGGAATTGGTTTAACATAACAAATTGGCTGTGGTATATAAAATTATTCATAATGA
TAGTAGGAGGCTTGGTAGGTTTAAGAATAGTTTTTGCTGTACTTTCTATAGTGAATAGAGTTAGGCAGGG
ATATTCACCATTATCGTTTCAGACCCACCTCCCAACCCCGAGGGGACCCGACAGGCCCGAAGGAATAGAA
GAAGAAGGTGGAGAGAGAGACAGAGACAGATCCATTCGATTAGTGAACGGATCTCGACGGTATCGCCGAA
TTAATTCACAAATGGCAGTATTCATCCACAATTTTAAAAGAAAAGGGGGGATTGGGGGGTACAGTGCAGG
GGAAAGAATAGTAGACATAATAGCAACAGACATACAAACTAAAGAATTACAAAAACAAATTACAAAAATT
CAAAATTTTCGGGTTTATTACAGGGACAGCAGAGATCCAGTTTGGACTAGTGGAGTTCCGCGTTACATAA
CTTACGGTAAATGGCCCGCCTGGCTGACCGCCCAACGACCCCCGCCCATTGACGTCAATAATGACGTATG
TTCCCATAGTAACGCCAATAGGGACTTTCCATTGACGTCAATGGGTGGAGTATTTACGGTAAACTGCCCA
CTTGGCAGTACATCAAGTGTATCATATGCCAAGTACGCCCCCTATTGACGTCAATGACGGTAAATGGCCC
GCCTGGCATTATGCCCAGTACATGACCTTATGGGACTTTCCTACTTGGCAGTACATCTACGTATTAGTCA
TCGCTATTACCATGGTGATGCGGTTTTGGCAGTACATCAATGGGCGTGGATAGCGGTTTGACTCACGGGG
ATTTCCAAGTCTCCACCCCATTGACGTCAATGGGAGTTTGTTTTGGCACCAAAATCAACGGGACTTTCCA
AAATGTCGTAACAACTCCGCCCCATTGACGCAAATGGGCGGTAGGCGTGTACGGTGGGAGGTCTATATAA
GCAGAGCTCGTTTAGTGAACCGTCAGATCGCCTGGAGACGCCATCCACGCTGTTTTGACCTCCATAGAAG
ACACCGGCGGCCGCGGTACCGCCACCATGGGAGTGCAGGTGGAAACCATCTCCCCAGGAGACGGGCGCAC
CTTCCCCAAGCGCGGCCAGACCTGCGTGGTGCACTACACCGGGATGCTTGAAGATGGAAAGAAATTTGAT
TCCTCCCGGGACAGAAACAAGCCCTTTAAGTTTATGCTAGGCAAGCAGGAGGTGATCCGAGGCTGGGAAG
AAGGGGTTGCCCAGATGAGTGTGGGTCAGAGAGCCAAACTGACTATATCTCCAGATTATGCCTATGGTGC
CACTGGGCACCCAGGCATCATCCCACCACATGCCACTCTCGTCTTCGATGTGGAGCTTCTAAAACTGGAA
ACTAGAGGCGTGCAGGTCGAGACCATCAGCCCCGGCGACGGCCGCACCTTTCCCAAGAGAGGCCAGACTT
GCGTGGTCCACTACACCGGCATGCTGGAGGACGGCAAGAAGTTCGACAGCAGCCGCGACCGCAACAAGCC
CTTCAAGTTCATGCTGGGCAAACAGGAAGTGATCCGCGGCTGGGAGGAAGGCGTGGCTCAGATGAGCGTG
GGGCAGCGGGCCAAGCTGACCATCAGCCCCGACTATGCCTACGGCGCCACCGGCCACCCCGGCATCATCC
CCCCCCACGCCACCCTGGTGTTCGACGTGGAGCTGCTGAAGCTGGAGACTAGTACCGGTTCTAGAGTGAG
CAAGGGCGAGGAGCTGTTCACCGGGGTGGTGCCCATCCTGGTCGAGCTGGACGGCGACGTAAACGGCCAC
AAGTTCAGCGTGTCCGGCGAGGGCGAGGGCGATGCCACCTACGGCAAGCTGACCCTGAAGTTCATCTGCA
CCACCGGCAAGCTGCCCGTGCCCTGGCCCACCCTCGTGACCACCCTGACCTACGGCGTGCAGTGCTTCAG
CCGCTACCCCGACCACATGAAGCAGCACGACTTCTTCAAGTCCGCCATGCCCGAAGGCTACGTCCAGGAG
CGCACCATCTTCTTCAAGGACGACGGCAACTACAAGACCCGCGCCGAGGTGAAGTTCGAGGGCGACACCC
TGGTGAACCGCATCGAGCTGAAGGGCATCGACTTCAAGGAGGACGGCAACATCCTGGGGCACAAGCTGGA
GTACAACTACAACAGCCACAACGTCTATATCATGGCCGACAAGCAGAAGAACGGCATCAAGGTGAACTTC
AAGATCCGCCACAACATCGAGGACGGCAGCGTGCAGCTCGCCGACCACTACCAGCAGAACACCCCCATCG
GCGACGGCCCCGTGCTGCTGCCCGACAACCACTACCTGAGCACCCAGTCCAAGCTGAGCAAAGACCCCAA
CGAGAAGCGCGATCACATGGTCCTGCTGGAGTTCGTGACCGCCGCCGGGATCACTCTCGGCATGGACGAG
CTGTACAAGTCCGGACTCAGATCTCGAGCTCAAGCTTCGAATTCTGCAGTCGACGAGGAGACCATCAAAG
ATCCCCCCACATCAGCTGTCTTGCTGGATCACTGTCATTTCTCTCAGGTCATCTTTAACAGTGTGGAGAA
GTTCTACATCCCTGGAGGGGACGTCACATGTCATTATACCTTCACCCAGCATTTCATCCCTCGTCGAAAG
GATTGGATTGGCATCTTTAGAGTGGGGTGGAAGACAACCCGTGAGTATTACACCTTCATGTGGGTTACTT
TGCCCATTGACCTAAACAACAAATCAGCTAAACAGCAGGAAGTCCAATTCAAAGCTTACTACCTGCCCAA
GGATGATGAGTATTACCAGTTCTGCTATGTGGATGAGGATGGTGTGGTCCGGGGAGCAAGTATTCCTTTC
CAATTCCGTCCAGAAAATGAGGAAGACATCCTGGTTGTTACCACTCAGGGAGAGGTGGAAGAGATTGAGC
AGCACAACAAGGAGCTTTGCAAAGAAAACCAGGAGCTGAAGGACAGCTGTATCAGCCTCCAGAAGCAGAA
CTCAGACATGCAGGCTGAGCTCCAAAAGAAGCAGGAGGAGCTAGAAACCCTACAGAGCATCAATAAGAAG
TTGGAACTGAAAGTGAAAGAACAGAAGGACTATTGGGAGACAGAGCTGCTTCAACTGAAAGAACAAAACC
AGAAGATGTCCTCAGAAAATGAGAAGATGGGAATCAGAGTGGATCAGCTTCAGGCCCAGCTGTCAACTCA
AGAGAAAGAAATGGAGAAGCTTGTTCAGGGAGATCAAGATAAGACAGAGCAGTTAGAGCAGCTGAAAAAG
GAAAATGACCACCTCTTTCTCAGTTTAGCTGAACAGAGGAAGGACCAGAAGAAGCTCGAGCAGACAGTGG
AGCAAATGAAGCAGAATGAAACTACTGCAATGAAGAAACAACAGGAATTAATGGATGAAAACTTTGACCT
GTCAAAAAGACTGAGTGAGAACGAAATTATATGTAATGCTCTGCAGAGACAGAAAGAGAGATTGGAAGGA
GAAAATGATCTTTTGAAGAGGGAGAACAGCAGATTGCTCAGTTACATGGGTCTGGATTTTAATTCTTTGC
CGTATCAAGTACCTACTTCAGATGAAGGAGGCGCAAGACAAAATCCAGGACTTGCCTATGGAAACCCATA
TTCTGGTATCCAAGAAAGTTCTTCCCCCAGCCCGCTCTCCATCAAGAAATGCCCTATCTGCAAAGCAGAT
GATATTTGTGATCACACCTTGGAGCAACAGCAGATGCAGCCCCTTTGTTTCAATTGTCCAATTTGTGACA
AGATCTTCCCAGCTACAGAGAAGCAGATCTTTGAAGACCACGTGTTCTGCCACTCTCTCTGAACGCGTGG
ATCCTAATCAACCTCTGGATTACAAAATTTGTGAAAGATTGACTGGTATTCTTAACTATGTTGCTCCTTT
TACGCTATGTGGATACGCTGCTTTAATGCCTTTGTATCATGCTATTGCTTCCCGTATGGCTTTCATTTTC
TCCTCCTTGTATAAATCCTGGTTGCTGTCTCTTTATGAGGAGTTGTGGCCCGTTGTCAGGCAACGTGGCG
TGGTGTGCACTGTGTTTGCTGACGCAACCCCCACTGGTTGGGGCATTGCCACCACCTGTCAGCTCCTTTC
CGGGACTTTCGCTTTCCCCCTCCCTATTGCCACGGCGGAACTCATCGCCGCCTGCCTTGCCCGCTGCTGG
ACAGGGGCTCGGCTGTTGGGCACTGACAATTCCGTGGTGTTGTCGGGGAAATCATCGTCCTTTCCTTGGC
TGCTCGCCTGTGTTGCCACCTGGATTCTGCGCGGGACGTCCTTCTGCTACGTCCCTTCGGCCCTCAATCC
AGCGGACCTTCCTTCCCGCGGCCTGCTGCCGGCTCTGCGGCCTCTTCCGCGTCTTCGCCTTCGCCCTCAG
ACGAGTCGGATCTCCCTTTGGGCCGCCTCCCCGCCTGAGATCCTTTAAGACCAATGACTTACAAGGCAGC
TGTAGATCTTAGCCACTTTTTAAAAGAAAAGGGGGGACTGGAAGGGCTAATTCACTCCCAACGAAGACAA
GATCTGCTTTTTGCTTGTACTGGGTCTCTCTGGTTAGACCAGATCTGAGCCTGGGAGCTCTCTGGCTAAC
TAGGGAACCCACTGCTTAAGCCTCAATAAAGCTTGCCTTGAGTGCTTCAAGTAGTGTGTGCCCGTCTGTT
GTGTGACTCTGGTAACTAGAGATCCCTCAGACCCTTTTAGTCAGTGTGGAAAATCTCTAGCAGTAGTAGT
TCATGTCATCTTATTATTCAGTATTTATAACTTGCAAAGAAATGAATATCAGAGAGTGAGAGGCCCGGGT
TAATTAAGGAAAGGGCTAGATCATTCTTGAAGACGAAAGGGCCTCGTGATACGCCTATTTTTATAGGTTA
ATGTCATGATAATAATGGTTTCTTAGACGTCAGGTGGCACTTTTCGGGGAAATGTGCGCGGAACCCCTAT
TTGTTTATTTTTCTAAATACATTCAAATATGTATCCGCTCATGAGACAATAACCCTGATAAATGCTTCAA
TAATATTGAAAAAGGAAGAGTATGAGTATTCAACATTTCCGTGTCGCCCTTATTCCCTTTTTTGCGGCAT
TTTGCCTTCCTGTTTTTGCTCACCCAGAAACGCTGGTGAAAGTAAAAGATGCTGAAGATCAGTTGGGTGC
ACGAGTGGGTTACATCGAACTGGATCTCAACAGCGGTAAGATCCTTGAGAGTTTTCGCCCCGAAGAACGT
TTTCCAATGATGAGCACTTTTAAAGTTCTGCTATGTGGCGCGGTATTATCCCGTGTTGACGCCGGGCAAG
AGCAACTCGGTCGCCGCATACACTATTCTCAGAATGACTTGGTTGAGTACTCACCAGTCACAGAAAAGCA
TCTTACGGATGGCATGACAGTAAGAGAATTATGCAGTGCTGCCATAACCATGAGTGATAACACTGCGGCC
AACTTACTTCTGACAACGATCGGAGGACCGAAGGAGCTAACCGCTTTTTTGCACAACATGGGGGATCATG
TAACTCGCCTTGATCGTTGGGAACCGGAGCTGAATGAAGCCATACCAAACGACGAGCGTGACACCACGAT
GCCTGTAGCAATGGCAACAACGTTGCGCAAACTATTAACTGGCGAACTACTTACTCTAGCTTCCCGGCAA
CAATTAATAGACTGGATGGAGGCGGATAAAGTTGCAGGACCACTTCTGCGCTCGGCCCTTCCGGCTGGCT
GGTTTATTGCTGATAAATCTGGAGCCGGTGAGCGTGGGTCTCGCGGTATCATTGCAGCACTGGGGCCAGA
TGGTAAGCCCTCCCGTATCGTAGTTATCTACACGACGGGGAGTCAGGCAACTATGGATGAACGAAATAGA
CAGATCGCTGAGATAGGTGCCTCACTGATTAAGCATTGGTAACTGTCAGACCAAGTTTACTCATATATAC
TTTAGATTGATTTAAAACTTCATTTTTAATTTAAAAGGATCTAGGTGAAGATCCTTTTTGATAATCTCAT
GACCAAAATCCCTTAACGTGAGTTTTCGTTCCACTGAGCGTCAGACCCCGTAGAAAAGATCAAAGGATCT
TCTTGAGATCCTTTTTTTCTGCGCGTAATCTGCTGCTTGCAAACAAAAAAACCACCGCTACCAGCGGTGG
TTTGTTTGCCGGATCAAGAGCTACCAACTCTTTTTCCGAAGGTAACTGGCTTCAGCAGAGCGCAGATACC
AAATACTGTTCTTCTAGTGTAGCCGTAGTTAGGCCACCACTTCAAGAACTCTGTAGCACCGCCTACATAC
CTCGCTCTGCTAATCCTGTTACCAGTGGCTGCTGCCAGTGGCGATAAGTCGTGTCTTACCGGGTTGGACT
CAAGACGATAGTTACCGGATAAGGCGCAGCGGTCGGGCTGAACGGGGGGTTCGTGCACACAGCCCAGCTT
GGAGCGAACGACCTACACCGAACTGAGATACCTACAGCGTGAGCTATGAGAAAGCGCCACGCTTCCCGAA
GGGAGAAAGGCGGACAGGTATCCGGTAAGCGGCAGGGTCGGAACAGGAGAGCGCACGAGGGAGCTTCCAG
GGGGAAACGCCTGGTATCTTTATAGTCCTGTCGGGTTTCGCCACCTCTGACTTGAGCGTCGATTTTTGTG
ATGCTCGTCAGGGGGGCGGAGCCTATGGAAAAACGCCAGCAACGCGGCCTTTTTACGGTTCCTGGCCTTT
TGCTGGCCTTTTGCTCACATGTTCTTTCCTGCGTTATCCCCTGATTCTGTGGATAACCGTATTACCGCCT
TTGAGTGAGCTGATACCGCTCGCCGCAGCCGAACGACCGAGCGCAGCGAGTCAGTGAGCGAGGAAGCGGA
AGAGCGCCCAATACGCAAACCGCCTCTCCCCGCGCGTTGGCCGATTCATTAATGCAGCAAGCTCATGGCT
GACTAATTTTTTTTATTTATGCAGAGGCCGAGGCCGCCTCGGCCTCTGAGCTATTCCAGAAGTAGTGAGG
AGGCTTTTTTGGAGGCCTAGGCTTTTGCAAAAAGCTCCCCGTGGCACGACAGGTTTCCCGACTGGAAAGC
GGGCAGTGAGCGCAACGCAATTAATGTGAGTTAGCTCACTCATTAGGCACCCCAGGCTTTACACTTTATG
CTTCCGGCTCGTATGTTGTGTGGAATTGTGAGCGGATAACAATTTCACACAGGAAACAGCTATGACATGA
TTACGAATTTCACAAATAAAGCATTTTTTTCACTGCATTCTAGTTGTGGTTTGTCCAAACTCATCAATGT
ATCTTATCATGTCTGGATCAACTGGATAACTCAAGCTAACCAAAATCATCCCAAACTTCCCACCCCATAC
CCTATTACCACTGCCAATTACCTGTGGTTTCATTTACTCTAAACCTGTGATTCCTCTGAATTATTTTCAT
TTTAAAGAAATTGTATTTGTTAAATATGTACTACAAACTTAGTAGT
